>Addgene plasmid #202970 | Salsa-BC129-P2C9 | addgene full sequence | sequence record 421330 | Addgene NGS Result
AGCGCCCAATACGCAAACCGCCTCTCCCCGCGCGTTGGCCGATTCATTAATGCAGTCGAGGGATCTCCAT
AAGAGAAGAGGGACAGCTATGACTGGGAGTAGTCAGGAGAGGAGGAAAAATCTGGCTAGTAAAACATGTA
AGGAAAATTTTAGGGATGTTAAAGAAAAAAATAACACAAAACAAAATATAAAAAAAATCTAACCTCAAGT
CAAGGCTTTTCTATGGAATAAGGAATGGACAGCAGGGGGCTGTTTCATATACTGATGACCTCTTTATAGC
CAACCTTTGTTCATGGCAGCCAGCATATGGGCATATGTTGCCAAACTCTAAACCAAATACTCATTCTGAT
GTTTTAAATGATTTGCCCTCCCATATGTCCTTCCGAGTGAGAGACACAAAAAATTCCAACACACTATTGC
AATGAAAATAAATTTCCTTTATTAGCCAGAAGTCAGATGCTCAAGGGGCTTCATGATGTCCCCATAATTT
TTGGCAGAGGGAAAAAGATCGATCTCAGTGGTATTTGTGAGCCAGGGCATTGGCCACACCAGCCACCACC
TTCTGATAGGCAGCCTGCACCTGAGGAGTGAATTCTTTGCCAAAATGATGAGACAGCACAACAACCAGCA
CGTTGCCCAGGAGCTGTAGGAAAGAGAAGAAGGCATGAACATGGTTAGCAGAGGGGCCCGGTTTGGACTC
AGAGTATTTTATCCTCATCTCAAACAGTGTATATCATTGTAACCATAAAGAGAAAGGCAGGATGATGACC
AGGGTGTAGTTGTTTCTACCAATAAGAATATTTCCACGCCAGCCAGAATTTATATGCAGAAATATTCTAC
CTTATCATTTAATTATAACAATTGTTCTCTAAAACTGTGCTGAAGTACAATATAATATACCCTGATTGCC
TTGAAAAAAAAGTGATTAGAGAAAGTACTTACAATCTGACAAATAAACAAAAGTGAATTTAAAAATTCGT
TACAAATGCAAGCTAAAGTTTAACGAAAAAGTTACAGAAAATGAAAAGAAAATAAGAGGAGACAATGGTT
GTCAACAGAGTAGAAAGTGAAAGAAACAAAATTATCATGAGGGTCCATGGTGATACAAGGGACATCTTCC
CATTCTAAACAACACCCTGAAAACTTTGCCCCCTCCATATAACATGAATTTTACAATAGCGAAAAAGAAA
GAACAATCAAGGGTCCCCAAACTCACCCTGAAGTTCTCAGCTCTAGAGATATCGTCGAGGCCGCGCTAGC
GTTTAAACTGTCGACCTTAATTAAGAGATCTGCTCGAGGCGCGTCAGCTGACTAGAGGATCCCCGGGTAC
CGAGCTCGAATTCGGGGCCGCGGAGGCTGGATCGGTCCCGGTGTCTTCTATGGAGGTCAAAACAGCGTGG
ATGGCGTCTCCAGGCGATCTGACGGTTCACTAAACGAGCTCTGCTTATATAGGCCTCCCACCGTACACGC
CTACCTCGACCCGGGTACCGAGCTCGACTTTCACTTTTCTCTATCACTGATAGGGAGTGGTAAACTCGAC
TTTCACTTTTCTCTATCACTGATAGGGAGTGGTAAACTCGACTTTCACTTTTCTCTATCACTGATAGGGA
GTGGTAAACTCGACTTTCACTTTTCTCTATCACTGATAGGGAGTGGTAAACTCGACTTTCACTTTTCTCT
ATCACTGATAGGGAGTGGTAAACTCGACCTATATAAGCAGAGCTCGTTTAGTGAACCGTCAGATCGCCTG
GAGACGCCATCCACGCTGTTTTGACCTCCATAGAAGACACCGGGACCGATCCAGCCTCCGCGGCCCCGAA
TTCCTGCAGCGGCCGCTCTAGAACTAGTGGATCCCCGCGGATGGTGAGCAAGGGCGAGGAGCTGTTCACC
GGGGTGGTGCCCATCCTGGTCGAGCTGGACGGCGACGTAAACGGCCACAAGTTCAGCGTGTCCGGCGAGG
GCGAGGGCGATGCCACCTACGGCAAGCTGACCCTGAAGTTCATCTGCACCACCGGCAAGCTGCCCGTGCC
CTGGCCCACCCTCGTGACCACCCTGACCTACGGCGTGCAGTGCTTCAGCCGCTACCCCGACCACATGAAG
CAGCACGACTTCTTCAAGTCCGCCATGCCCGAAGGCTACGTCCAGGAGCGCACCATCTTCTTCAAGGACG
ACGGCAACTACAAGACCCGCGCCGAGGTGAAGTTCGAGGGCGACACCCTGGTGAACCGCATCGAGCTGAA
GGGCATCGACTTCAAGGAGGACGGCAACATCCTGGGGCACAAGCTGGAGTACAACTACAACAGCCACAAC
GTCTATATCATGGCCGACAAGCAGAAGAACGGCATCAAGGTGAACTTCAAGATCCGCCACAACATCGAGG
ACGGCAGCGTGCAGCTCGCCGACCACTACCAGCAGAACACCCCCATCGGCGACGGCCCCGTGCTGCTGCC
CGACAACCACTACCTGAGCACCCAGTCCGCCCTGAGCAAAGACCCCAACGAGAAGCGCGATCACATGGTC
CTGCTGGAGTTCGTGACCGCCGCCGGGATCACTCTCGGCATGGACGAGCTGTACAAGTAAGTTTCCTGTG
GAATTCGATATCAAGCTTGTCGACCTAGTTCTAGAGGATCCAGACATGATAAGATACATTGATGAGTTTG
GACAAACCACAACTAGAATGCAGTGAAAAAAATGCTTTATTTGTGAAATTTGTGATGCTATTGCTTTATT
TGTAACCATTATAAGCTGCAATAAACAAGTTAACAACAACAATTGCATTCATTTTATGTTTCAGGTTCAG
GGGGAGGTGTGGGAGGTTTTTTAAAGCAAGTAAAACCTCTACAAATGTGGTATGGCTGATTATGATCCTG
CAAGCCTCGTCGTCCTGGCCGGACCACGCTATCTGTGCAAGGTCCCCGGCCCCGGACGCGCGCTCCATGA
GCAGAGCGCCCGCCGCCGAGGCGAAGACTCGGGCGGCGCCCTGCCCGTCCCACCAGGTCAACAGGCGGTA
ACCGGCCTCTTCATCGGGAATGCGCGCGACCTTCAGCATCGCCGGCATGTCCCCCTGGCGGACGGGAAGT
ATCCAGCTCGACCAAGCTGGCCGCGTCGAGTGAAGACGAAAGGGCCTCGTGATACGCCTATTTTTATAGG
TTAATGTCATGATAATAATGGTTTCTTAGACGTCAGGTGGCACTTTTCGGGGAAATGTGCGCGGAACCCC
TATTTGTTTATTTTTCTAAATACATTCAAATATGTATCCGCTCATGAGACAATAACCCTGATAAATGCTT
CAATAATATTGAAAAAGGAAGAGTATGAGTATTCAACATTTCCGTGTCGCCCTTATTCCCTTTTTTGCGG
CATTTTGCCTTCCTGTTTTTGCTCACCCAGAAACGCTGGTGAAAGTAAAAGATGCTGAAGATCAGTTGGG
TGCACGAGTGGGTTACATCGAACTGGATCTCAACAGCGGTAAGATCCTTGAGAGTTTTCGCCCCGAAGAA
CGTTTTCCAATGATGAGCACTTTTAAAGTTCTGCTATGTGGCGCGGTATTATCCCGTGTTGACGCCGGGC
AAGAGCAACTCGGTCGCCGCATACACTATTCTCAGAATGACTTGGTTGAGTACTCACCAGTCACAGAAAA
GCATCTTACGGATGGCATGACAGTAAGAGAATTATGCAGTGCTGCCATAACCATGAGTGATAACACTGCG
GCCAACTTACTTCTGACAACGATCGGAGGACCGAAGGAGCTAACCGCTTTTTTGCACAACATGGGGGATC
ATGTAACTCGCCTTGATCGTTGGGAACCGGAGCTGAATGAAGCCATACCAAACGACGAGCGTGACACCAC
GATGCCTGTAGCAATGGCAACAACGTTGCGCAAACTATTAACTGGCGAACTACTTACTCTAGCTTCCCGG
CAACAATTAATAGACTGGATGGAGGCGGATAAAGTTGCAGGACCACTTCTGCGCTCGGCCCTTCCGGCTG
GCTGGTTTATTGCTGATAAATCTGGAGCCGGTGAGCGTGGGTCTCGCGGTATCATTGCAGCACTGGGGCC
AGATGGTAAGCCCTCCCGTATCGTAGTTATCTACACGACGGGGAGTCAGGCAACTATGGATGAACGAAAT
AGACAGATCGCTGAGATAGGTGCCTCACTGATTAAGCATTGGTAACTGTCAGACCAAGTTTACTCATATA
TACTTTAGATTGATTTAAAACTTCATTTTTAATTTAAAAGGATCTAGGTGAAGATCCTTTTTGATAATCT
CATGACCAAAATCCCTTAACGTGAGTTTTCGTTCCACTGAGCGTCAGACCCCGTAGAAAAGATCAAAGGA
TCTTCTTGAGATCCTTTTTTTCTGCGCGTAATCTGCTGCTTGCAAACAAAAAAACCACCGCTACCAGCGG
TGGTTTGTTTGCCGGATCAAGAGCTACCAACTCTTTTTCCGAAGGTAACTGGCTTCAGCAGAGCGCAGAT
ACCAAATACTGTTCTTCTAGTGTAGCCGTAGTTAGGCCACCACTTCAAGAACTCTGTAGCACCGCCTACA
TACCTCGCTCTGCTAATCCTGTTACCAGTGGCTGCTGCCAGTGGCGATAAGTCGTGTCTTACCGGGTTGG
ACTCAAGACGATAGTTACCGGATAAGGCGCAGCGGTCGGGCTGAACGGGGGGTTCGTGCACACAGCCCAG
CTTGGAGCGAACGACCTACACCGAACTGAGATACCTACAGCGTGAGCTATGAGAAAGCGCCACGCTTCCC
GAAGGGAGAAAGGCGGACAGGTATCCGGTAAGCGGCAGGGTCGGAACAGGAGAGCGCACGAGGGAGCTTC
CAGGGGGAAACGCCTGGTATCTTTATAGTCCTGTCGGGTTTCGCCACCTCTGACTTGAGCGTCGATTTTT
GTGATGCTCGTCAGGGGGGCGGAGCCTATGGAAAAACGCCAGCAACGCGGCCTTTTTACGGTTCCTGGCC
TTTTGCTGGCCTTTTGCTCACATGTTCTTTCCTGCGTTATCCCCTGATTCTGTGGATAACCGTATTACCG
CCTTTGAGTGAGCTGATACCGCTCGCCGCAGCCGAACGACCGAGCGCAGCGAGTCAGTGAGCGAGGAAGC
GGAAG
Features (pLannotate 1.2.2; 17 found; start..end, strand, type, name):
      2..55      +  CDS            lacI (fragment): lac repressor; lacI; The lac repressor binds to the lac operator to inhibit transcription in E. coli. This inhibition can be relieved by adding lactose or isopropyl-β-D-thiogalactopyranoside (IPTG).
    388..443     -  polyA_signal   β-globin poly(A) signal: rabbit β-globin polyadenylation signal (Gil and Proudfoot, 1987)
    518..640     -  CDS            HBB: HBB_COLGU - Experimental evidence at transcript level: Swiss-Prot protein existence level 2. Involved in oxygen transport from the lung to the various peripheral tissues. From Colobus guereza (Mantled guereza) (Eastern black-and-white colobus monkey).
    644..1216    -  intron         β-globin intron: intron from rabbit β-globin gene
   1312..1343    -  misc_feature   MCS (fragment): pUC18/19 multiple cloning site
   1437..1475    -  promoter       minimal CMV promoter: human cytomegalovirus (CMV) immediate early promoter
   1493..1708    -  protein_bind   tetracycline response element (fragment): contains seven copies of the tetracycline operator tetO tetracycline repressor TetR
   1708..1753    +  promoter       TRE3GV promoter (fragment): 3rd-generation Tet-responsive promoter that can be activated by binding of Tet-On® 3G, optimized for retroviral and lentiviral vectors
   1829..1856    +  misc_feature   MCS (fragment): pBluescript multiple cloning site
   1861..2580    +  CDS            EGFP: the original enhanced GFP (Yang et al., 1996) mammalian codon-optimized
   2590..2613    +  misc_feature   MCS (fragment): pBluescript multiple cloning site
   2627..2761    -  polyA_signal   SV40 poly(A) signal: SV40 polyadenylation signal
   2784..2867    -  CDS            large T antigen (fragment): large T antigen from SV40 (simian virus 40)
   2861..3091    -  CDS            str (fragment): STR_KLEPN - Protein inferred from homology: Swiss-Prot protein existence level 3. The aminoglycoside phosphotransferases achieve inactivation of their antibiotic substrates by phosphorylation. From Klebsiella pneumoniae.
   3210..3314    +  promoter       AmpR promoter: bla
   3315..4175    +  CDS            AmpR: β-lactamase; bla; confers resistance to ampicillin, carbenicillin, and related antibiotics
   4346..4934    +  rep_origin     ori: high-copy-number ColE1/pMB1/pBR322/pUC origin of replication
