[The description below was written by a language model from this plasmid's Addgene catalogue record and pLannotate feature annotations shown in this document.]
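Description:
Salsa-BC129-P2C9 is a mammalian expression reporter plasmid built on the pCER206 backbone and belongs to the barcoded reporter set used in PRESTO-Salsa, a highly multiplexed assay for screening GPCR activity. It is about 5.1 kb and is propagated in E. coli as a high-copy plasmid through a ColE1/pUC-type origin, with selection by ampicillin via the β-lactamase gene and its native promoter. No mammalian selection marker is annotated. Short fragments matching lacI, an aminoglycoside phosphotransferase and SV40 large T antigen appear to be backbone remnants rather than functional genes.

The payload is a synthetic 730 bp EGFP/BC129 insert under a Tet response element, cloned between BsrGI and HindIII sites that were both retained. The feature table shows a central block of tetO repeats flanked on one side by a TRE3G-type minimal promoter driving mammalian codon-optimized EGFP, and on the other side by a minimal CMV promoter facing the opposite direction. This layout suggests a bidirectional Tet-responsive arrangement. The second arm runs through an MCS fragment into a rabbit β-globin intron, a short β-globin coding segment and a β-globin poly(A) signal, with no additional cargo gene annotated there. An SV40 poly(A) signal lies downstream of EGFP, although it is annotated on the reverse strand. The barcode itself (BC129) is not annotated as a feature. Given the cloning sites and the insert name, it probably sits at the 3′ end of the EGFP transcript, but the record does not state its exact position.

In use, a tetracycline-controlled transactivator released on receptor activation would be expected to drive TRE-dependent transcription. The barcoded EGFP mRNA would then serve as a sequence-identifiable readout, allowing many receptor-specific reporters to be pooled and deconvoluted by sequencing.
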