Addgene plasmid #202970: Salsa-BC129-P2C9
Purpose: Expression of barcoded reporter plasmid for PRESTO-Salsa; EGFP/BC129
Depositing lab: Noah Palm. Depositing organization: Yale University. Publication: Highly multiplexed bioactivity screening reveals human and microbiota metabolome-GPCRome interactions. Chen H, Rosen CE, Gonzalez-Hernandez JA, Song D, Potempa J, Ring AM, Palm NW. Cell. 2023 Jul 6;186(14):3095-3110.e19. doi: 10.1016/j.cell.2023.05.024. Epub 2023 Jun 14. PubMed 37321219.
Backbone
  Vector backbone: pCER206
  Vector type: Mammalian Expression
Growth in bacteria
  Bacterial resistance: Ampicillin, 100 μg/mL
  Growth temperature: 37°C
  Growth strain: DH5alpha
  Copy number: High Copy
Gene/Insert
  Gene/Insert name: EGFP/BC129
  Species: Synthetic
  Insert size (bp): 730
  Promoter: Tet Response Element (TRE)
  Cloning method: Restriction Enzyme; 5′ cloning site BsrGI (not destroyed); 3′ cloning site HindIII (not destroyed)
  Sequencing primers: 5′ Custom primer (GAAGCGCGATCACATGG)
Terms and licenses: Academic/Nonprofit Terms; Industry Terms: Not Available to Industry
How to cite: Salsa-BC129-P2C9 was a gift from Noah Palm (Addgene plasmid # 202970 ; http://n2t.net/addgene:202970 ; RRID:Addgene_202970)
