>Addgene plasmid #202970 | Salsa-BC129-P2C9 | depositor partial sequence | sequence record 393843 | BC129
GTTTCCTGTG
